Addgene plasmid #62139: pMuLE ENTR U6 n.s shRNA L5-L2
Purpose: MuLE (Multiple Lentiviral Expression) Entry vector containing a U6 promoter and a non-silencing (scrambled) shRNA module. Compatible with MultiSite Gateway cloning
Depositing lab: Ian Frew. Depositing organization: University of Zurich. Publication: A versatile modular vector system for rapid combinatorial mammalian genetics. Albers J, Danzer C, Rechsteiner M, Lehmann H, Brandt LP, Hejhal T, Catalano A, Busenhart P, Goncalves AF, Brandt S, Bode PK, Bode-Lesniewska B, Wild PJ, Frew IJ. J Clin Invest. 2015 Mar 9. pii: 79743. doi: 10.1172/JCI79743. PubMed 25751063.
Backbone
  Vector backbone: N/A
  Vector type: Mammalian Expression, RNAi ; MuLE Gateway Entry Vector
Growth in bacteria
  Bacterial resistance: Kanamycin, 50 μg/mL
  Growth temperature: 37°C
  Growth strain: DH5alpha
  Copy number: High Copy
Gene/Insert
  Gene/Insert name: non-silencing (scrambled) shRNA
  Species: Synthetic
  Promoter: U6
  Cloning method: Gateway Cloning
  Sequencing primers: 5′ M13-fwd; 3′ M13-rev
Terms and licenses: Academic/Nonprofit Terms; Industry Terms: Not Available to Industry
Depositor comments: Please note that the n.s. shRNA contains an additional "C" nucleotide compared to the depositors reference sequence. The sequence between AgeI and EcoRI is 5' -ccggtcCtaaggttaagtcgccctcgctcgagcgagggcgacttaaccttaggtttttg - 3'.
How to cite: pMuLE ENTR U6 n.s shRNA L5-L2 was a gift from Ian Frew (Addgene plasmid # 62139 ; http://n2t.net/addgene:62139 ; RRID:Addgene_62139)
