[The description below was written by a language model from this plasmid's Addgene catalogue record and pLannotate feature annotations shown in this document.]
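Description:
pMuLE ENTR U6 n.s shRNA L5-L2 is a small (about 2.9 kb) Gateway entry plasmid from the MuLE (Multiple Lentiviral Expression) toolkit, a modular system for assembling several expression or knockdown cassettes into a single lentiviral vector by MultiSite Gateway recombination. The record lists no named backbone, but the annotated features are those of a typical entry clone. They include a high-copy ColE1/pUC-type origin for propagation in E. coli, a kanamycin resistance gene (aph(3')-Ia) for selection, and rrnB T1 and T2 terminators upstream of the cassette that insulate it from read-through transcription. Short lacI and lacZα fragments and a T7 promoter are also annotated and appear to be backbone remnants. M13 forward and reverse primer sites flank the module for sequencing.

The payload sits between attL5 and attL2 recombination sites. It consists of a human U6 promoter, an RNA polymerase III promoter suited to short hairpin transcripts, driving a synthetic non-silencing (scrambled) shRNA. The hairpin itself is not separately annotated in the feature table but lies in the short interval between the U6 promoter and attL2. The depositor notes that it carries one extra C nucleotide relative to their reference sequence. The attL5/attL2 pairing fixes the position and orientation this module takes when it is combined with other MuLE entry vectors carrying complementary att sites in an LR reaction into a lentiviral destination vector. The plasmid itself contains no lentiviral elements. Its role is to supply a negative-control shRNA module for combinatorial RNAi and expression experiments in mammalian cells, to be used alongside constructs carrying targeting shRNAs.
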