Features (pLannotate 1.2.2; 10 found; start..end, strand, type, name):
     37..136     -  protein_bind   attL2: mutant version of attL; recombination site for the Gateway® LR reaction LR Clonase™
    167..185     -  promoter       T7 promoter: promoter for bacteriophage T7 RNA polymerase
    319..1128    +  CDS            KanR: aminoglycoside phosphotransferase; aph(3')-Ia; confers resistance to kanamycin in bacteria or G418 (Geneticin®) in eukaryotes
   1275..1863    +  rep_origin     ori: high-copy-number ColE1/pMB1/pBR322/pUC origin of replication
   2046..2138    +  CDS            lacI (fragment): lac repressor; lacI; The lac repressor binds to the lac operator to inhibit transcription in E. coli. This inhibition can be relieved by adding lactose or isopropyl-β-D-thiogalactopyranoside (IPTG).
   2193..2220    -  terminator     rrnB T2 terminator: transcription terminator T2 from the E. coli rrnB gene
   2352..2395    +  terminator     rrnB T1 terminator: Escherichia coli rrnB; transcription terminator T1 from the E. coli rrnB gene
   2442..2478    -  CDS            lacZα (fragment): LacZα fragment of β-galactosidase; lacZ fragment
   2495..2590    +  protein_bind   attL5: mutant version of attL; recombination site for the Gateway® LR reaction LR Clonase™
   2633..2873    +  promoter       U6 promoter: RNA polymerase III promoter for human U6 snRNA
>Addgene plasmid #62139 | pMuLE ENTR U6 n.s shRNA L5-L2 | depositor full sequence | sequence record 112696 | pMuLE ENTR U6 n.s shRNA L5-L2 sequence 2938 bps
AATTCTCGACCTCGAGACAAATGGCAGTGAATTCGTACCCAGCTTTCTTGTACAAAGTTGGCATTATAAG
AAAGCATTGCTTATCAATTTGTTGCAACGAACAGGTCACTATCAGTCAAAATAAAATCATTATTTGCCAT
CCAGCTGCAGGGCGGCCGCGATATCCCCTATAGTGAGTCGTATTACATGGTCATAGCTGTTTCCTGGCAG
CTCTGGCCCGTGTCTCAAAATCTCTGATGTTACATTGCACAAGATAAAAATATATCATCATGAACAATAA
AACTGTCTGCTTACATAAACAGTAATACAAGGGGTGTTATGAGCCATATTCAACGGGAAACGTCGAGGCC
GCGATTAAATTCCAACATGGATGCTGATTTATATGGGTATAAATGGGCTCGCGATAATGTCGGGCAATCA
GGTGCGACAATCTATCGCTTGTATGGGAAGCCCGATGCGCCAGAGTTGTTTCTGAAACATGGCAAAGGTA
GCGTTGCCAATGATGTTACAGATGAGATGGTCAGACTAAACTGGCTGACGGAATTTATGCCTCTTCCGAC
CATCAAGCATTTTATCCGTACTCCTGATGATGCATGGTTACTCACCACTGCGATCCCCGGAAAAACAGCA
TTCCAGGTATTAGAAGAATATCCTGATTCAGGTGAAAATATTGTTGATGCGCTGGCAGTGTTCCTGCGCC
GGTTGCATTCGATTCCTGTTTGTAATTGTCCTTTTAACAGCGATCGCGTATTTCGTCTCGCTCAGGCGCA
ATCACGAATGAATAACGGTTTGGTTGATGCGAGTGATTTTGATGACGAGCGTAATGGCTGGCCTGTTGAA
CAAGTCTGGAAAGAAATGCATAAACTTTTGCCATTCTCACCGGATTCAGTCGTCACTCATGGTGATTTCT
CACTTGATAACCTTATTTTTGACGAGGGGAAATTAATAGGTTGTATTGATGTTGGACGAGTCGGAATCGC
AGACCGATACCAGGATCTTGCCATCCTATGGAACTGCCTCGGTGAGTTTTCTCCTTCATTACAGAAACGG
CTTTTTCAAAAATATGGTATTGATAATCCTGATATGAATAAATTGCAGTTTCATTTGATGCTCGATGAGT
TTTTCTAATCAGAATTGGTTAATTGGTTGTAACACTGGCAGAGCATTACGCTGACTTGACGGGACGGCGC
AAGCTCATGACCAAAATCCCTTAACGTGAGTTACGCGTCGTTCCACTGAGCGTCAGACCCCGTAGAAAAG
ATCAAAGGATCTTCTTGAGATCCTTTTTTTCTGCGCGTAATCTGCTGCTTGCAAACAAAAAAACCACCGC
TACCAGCGGTGGTTTGTTTGCCGGATCAAGAGCTACCAACTCTTTTTCCGAAGGTAACTGGCTTCAGCAG
AGCGCAGATACCAAATACTGTTCTTCTAGTGTAGCCGTAGTTAGGCCACCACTTCAAGAACTCTGTAGCA
CCGCCTACATACCTCGCTCTGCTAATCCTGTTACCAGTGGCTGCTGCCAGTGGCGATAAGTCGTGTCTTA
CCGGGTTGGACTCAAGACGATAGTTACCGGATAAGGCGCAGCGGTCGGGCTGAACGGGGGGTTCGTGCAC
ACAGCCCAGCTTGGAGCGAACGACCTACACCGAACTGAGATACCTACAGCGTGAGCTATGAGAAAGCGCC
ACGCTTCCCGAAGGGAGAAAGGCGGACAGGTATCCGGTAAGCGGCAGGGTCGGAACAGGAGAGCGCACGA
GGGAGCTTCCAGGGGGAAACGCCTGGTATCTTTATAGTCCTGTCGGGTTTCGCCACCTCTGACTTGAGCG
TCGATTTTTGTGATGCTCGTCAGGGGGGCGGAGCCTATGGAAAAACGCCAGCAACGCGGCCTTTTTACGG
TTCCTGGCCTTTTGCTGGCCTTTTGCTCACATGTTCTTTCCTGCGTTATCCCCTGATTCTGTGGATAACC
GTATTACCGCCTTTGAGTGAGCTGATACCGCTCGCCGCAGCCGAACGACCGAGCGCAGCGAGTCAGTGAG
CGAGGAAGCGGAAGAGCGCCCAATACGCAAACCGCCTCTCCCCGCGCGTTGGCCGATTCATTAATGCAGC
TGGCACGACAGGTTTCCCGACTGGAAAGCGGGCAGTGAGCGCAACGCAATTAATACGCGTACCGCTAGCC
AGGAAGAGTTTGTAGAAACGCAAAAAGGCCATCCGTCAGGATGGCCTTCTGCTTAGTTTGATGCCTGGCA
GTTTATGGCGGGCGTCCTGCCCGCCACCCTCCGGGCCGTTGCTTCACAACGTTCAAATCCGCTCCCGGCG
GATTTGTCCTACTCAGGAGAGCGTTCACCGACAAACAACAGATAAAACGAAAGGCCCAGTCTTCCGACTG
AGCCTTTCGTTTTATTTGATGCCTGGCAGTTCCCTACTCTCGCGTTAACGCTAGCATGGATGTTTTCCCA
GTCACGACGTTGTAAAACGACGGCCAGTCTTAAGCTCGGGCCCCAAATAATGATTTTATTTTGACTGATA
GTGACCTGTTCGTTGCAACAAATTGATGAGCAATGCTTTTTTATAATGCCAACTTTGTATACAAAAGTTG
CTATCGATCCGAGACTAGCCTCGAGCGGCCGCCCCCTTCACCGAGGGCCTATTTCCCATGATTCCTTCAT
ATTTGCATATACGATACAAGGCTGTTAGAGAGATAATTGGAATTAATTTGACTGTAAACACAAAGATATT
AGTACAAAATACGTGACGTAGAAAGTAATAATTTCTTGGGTAGTTTGCAGTTTTAAAATTATGTTTTAAA
ATGGACTATCATATGCTTACCGTAACTTGAAAGTATTTCGATTTCTTGGCTTTATATATCTTGTGGAAAG
GACGAAACACCGGTCCTAAGGTTAAGTCGCCCTCGCTCGAGCGAGGGCGACTTAACCTTAGGTTTTTG
