>Addgene plasmid #62139 | pMuLE ENTR U6 n.s shRNA L5-L2 | addgene partial sequence | sequence record 103538 | M13-F20 5'-TGTAAAACGACGGCCAGT-3'
TTGATGAGCAATGCTTTTTTATAATGCCAACTTTGTATACAAAAGTTGCTATCGATCCGAGACTAGCCTC
GAGCGGCCGCCCCCTTCACCGAGGGCCTATTTCCCATGATTCCTTCATATTTGCATATACGATACAAGGC
TGTTAGAGAGATAATTGGAATTAATTTGACTGTAAACACAAAGATATTAGTACAAAATACGTGACGTAGA
AAGTAATAATTTCTTGGGTAGTTTGCAGTTTTAAAATTATGTTTTAAAATGGACTATCATATGCTTACCG
TAACTTGAAAGTATTTCGATTTCTTGGCTTTATATATCTTGTGGAAAGGACGAAACACCGGT
