>Addgene plasmid #62139 | pMuLE ENTR U6 n.s shRNA L5-L2 | addgene partial sequence | sequence record 109785 | T7 5'-TAATACGACTCACTATAGGG-3'
GACTGATAGTGACCTGTTCGTTGCAACAAATTGATAAGCAATGCTTTCTTATAATGCCAACTTTGTACAA
GAAAGCTGGGTACGAATTCACTGCCATTTGTCTCGAGGTCGAGAATTCAAAAACCTAAGGTTAAGTCGCC
CTCGCTCGAGCGAGGGCGACTTAACCTTAGGACCGGTGTTTCGTCCTTTCCACAAGATATATAAAGCCAA
GAAATCGAAATACTTTCAAGTTACGGTAAGCATATGATAGTCCATTTTAAAACATAATTTTAAAACTGCA
AACTACCCAAGAAATTATTACTTTCTACGTCACGTATTTTGTACTAATATCTTTGTGTTTACAGTCAAAT
TAATTCCAATTATCTCTCTAACAGCCTTGTATCGTATATGCAAATATGAAGGAATCATGGGAAATAGGCC
CTCGGTGAAGGGGGCGGCCGCTCGAGGCTAGTCTCGGATCGATAGCAACTTTTGTATACAAAGTTGGCAT
TATAAAAAAGCATTGCTCATCAATTTGTTGCAACGAACAGGTCACTATCAGTC
